Addgene plasmid #117148: Hiv7CMV-Cremyc-2A-GFP
Purpose: Express Cre enzyme in mammalian cells with floxed genes to achieve somatic knockout. GFP is simultaneously expressed for convenient tracking the transfected cells.
Depositing lab: Qiang Lu. Depositing organization: Beckman Research Institute of the City of Hope. Publication: KIF20A/MKLP2 regulates the division modes of neural progenitor cells during cortical development. Geng A, Qiu R, Murai K, Liu J, Wu X, Zhang H, Farhoodi H, Duong N, Jiang M, Yee JK, Tsark W, Lu Q. Nat Commun. 2018 Jul 13;9(1):2707. doi: 10.1038/s41467-018-05152-1. PubMed 30006548.
Backbone
  Vector backbone: Hiv7CMV lentiviral vector (sequence not known)
  Vector type: Lentiviral
Growth in bacteria
  Bacterial resistance: Ampicillin, 100 μg/mL
  Growth temperature: 37°C
  Growth strain: NEB Stable
  Copy number: Unknown
Gene/Insert
  Gene/Insert name: Cremyc-2A-GFP
Terms and licenses: Academic/Nonprofit Terms; Industry Terms: Not Available to Industry
How to cite: Hiv7CMV-Cremyc-2A-GFP was a gift from Qiang Lu (Addgene plasmid # 117148 ; http://n2t.net/addgene:117148 ; RRID:Addgene_117148)
