[The description below was written by a language model from this plasmid's Addgene catalogue record and pLannotate feature annotations shown in this document.]
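Description:
Hiv7CMV-Cremyc-2A-GFP is an HIV-1-based lentiviral transfer plasmid of about 8.9 kb, built on the Hiv7CMV backbone, which appears to sit in a pBluescript-type bacterial scaffold. It is propagated in E. coli through a high-copy ColE1/pUC origin and selected with ampicillin via the bla gene. An f1 origin, lac promoter/operator remnants, lacZα fragments and T3/T7 promoters are leftovers of the cloning vector. An SV40 origin lies just upstream of the viral cassette.

The viral genome is transcribed from a CMV enhancer/promoter fused to a truncated 5' LTR, a chimeric arrangement commonly used to make genomic RNA production Tat-independent. Downstream are the Ψ packaging signal with a partial gag region, the Rev response element for nuclear export of unspliced RNA, and the cPPT/CTS, which aids nuclear import in target cells. The internal expression cassette uses a second, complete CMV enhancer/promoter, followed by a short rabbit β-globin intron fragment, to drive a single open reading frame encoding Cre recombinase. By the construct name Cre carries a myc tag, though this tag is not annotated separately in the feature table. Cre is joined through a P2A ribosomal-skipping peptide to EGFP, so that the two proteins are produced as separate polypeptides from one transcript. A WPRE enhances transcript expression, and a nef remnant precedes the truncated 3' LTR.

The plasmid is intended to deliver Cre to mammalian cells carrying floxed alleles, excising loxP-flanked sequence to create somatic knockouts, while green fluorescence marks the cells that received the construct.
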