Features (pLannotate 1.2.2; 32 found; start..end, strand, type, name):
      1..589     +  rep_origin     ori: high-copy-number ColE1/pMB1/pBR322/pUC origin of replication
    772..864     +  CDS            lacI (fragment): lac repressor; lacI; The lac repressor binds to the lac operator to inhibit transcription in E. coli. This inhibition can be relieved by adding lactose or isopropyl-β-D-thiogalactopyranoside (IPTG).
    877..898     +  protein_bind   CAP binding site: CAP binding activates transcription in the presence of cAMP. E. coli catabolite activator protein
    913..943     +  promoter       lac promoter: promoter for the E. coli lac operon
    951..967     +  protein_bind   lac operator: The lac repressor binds to the lac operator to inhibit transcription in E. coli. This inhibition can be relieved by adding lactose or isopropyl-β-D-thiogalactopyranoside (IPTG). lac repressor encoded by lacI
   1012..1030    +  promoter       T3 promoter: promoter for bacteriophage T3 RNA polymerase
   1043..1064    +  misc_feature   MCS (fragment): pBluescript multiple cloning site
   1119..1254    +  rep_origin     SV40 ori: SV40 origin of replication
   1317..1696    +  enhancer       CMV enhancer: human cytomegalovirus immediate early enhancer
   1697..1876    +  promoter       CMV promoter (fragment): human cytomegalovirus (CMV) immediate early promoter
   1935..2115    +  LTR            5' LTR (truncated): truncated 5' long terminal repeat (LTR) from HIV-1
   2162..2287    +  misc_feature   HIV-1 Ψ: packaging signal of human immunodeficiency virus type 1
   2271..2901    +  CDS            HIV-1 gag (fragment): gag protein from human immunodeficiency virus 1; gag
   2946..3179    +  misc_feature   RRE: The Rev response element (RRE) of HIV-1 allows for Rev-dependent mRNA export from the nucleus to the cytoplasm.
   3260..3377    +  misc_feature   cPPT/CTS: central polypurine tract and central termination sequence of HIV-1
   3414..3440    +  misc_feature   MCS (fragment): pBluescript multiple cloning site
   3524..3827    +  enhancer       CMV enhancer: human cytomegalovirus immediate early enhancer
   3828..4031    +  promoter       CMV promoter: human cytomegalovirus (CMV) immediate early promoter
   4061..4101    +  intron         β-globin intron (fragment): intron from rabbit β-globin gene
   4211..5239    +  CDS            cre: RECR_BPP1 - Experimental evidence at protein level: Swiss-Prot protein existence level 1. Catalyzes site-specific recombination between two 34-base- pair LOXP sites. Its role is to maintain the phage genome as a monomeric unit-copy plasmid in the lysogenic state. From Escherichia phage P1 (Bacteriophage P1).
   5285..5341    +  CDS            P2A: 2A peptide from porcine teschovirus-1 polyprotein Eukaryotic ribosomes fail to insert a peptide bond between the Gly and Pro residues, yielding separate polypeptides.
   5342..6058    +  CDS            EGFP: EGFP is a basic (constitutively fluorescent) green fluorescent protein published in 1996, derived from Aequorea victoria. It is reported to be a rapidly-maturing weak dimer with moderate acid sensitivity.
   6075..6108    +  misc_feature   MCS (fragment): pBluescript multiple cloning site
   6108..6696    +  misc_feature   WPRE: woodchuck hepatitis virus posttranscriptional regulatory element
   6717..6854    +  CDS            nef (fragment): NEF_HV1LA - Experimental evidence at protein level: Swiss-Prot protein existence level 1. Extracellular Nef protein targets CD4(+) T-lymphocytes for apoptosis by interacting with CXCR4 surface receptors. From Human immunodeficiency virus type 1 group M subtype B (isolate Lai) (HIV-1).
   6840..7020    +  LTR            5' LTR (truncated): truncated 5' long terminal repeat (LTR) from HIV-1
   7021..7074    +  misc_feature   MCS (fragment): pBluescript multiple cloning site
   7083..7101    -  promoter       T7 promoter: promoter for bacteriophage T7 RNA polymerase
   7104..7261    +  CDS            lacZα (fragment): LacZα fragment of β-galactosidase; lacZ fragment
   7292..7720    -  rep_origin     f1 ori (sequence partly withheld): f1 bacteriophage origin of replication; arrow indicates direction of (+) strand synthesis
   7747..7851    +  promoter       AmpR promoter: bla
   7852..8712    +  CDS            AmpR: β-lactamase; bla; confers resistance to ampicillin, carbenicillin, and related antibiotics
>Addgene plasmid #117148 | Hiv7CMV-Cremyc-2A-GFP | addgene full sequence | sequence record 244039 | Addgene NGS Result
TTGAGATCCTTTTTTTCTGCGCGTAATCTGCTGCTTGCAAACAAAAAAACCACCGCTACCAGCGGTGGTT
TGTTTGCCGGATCAAGAGCTACCAACTCTTTTTCCGAAGGTAACTGGCTTCAGCAGAGCGCAGATACCAA
ATACTGTTCTTCTAGTGTAGCCGTAGTTAGGCCACCACTTCAAGAACTCTGTAGCACCGCCTACATACCT
CGCTCTGCTAATCCTGTTACCAGTGGCTGCTGCCAGTGGCGATAAGTCGTGTCTTACCGGGTTGGACTCA
AGACGATAGTTACCGGATAAGGCGCAGCGGTCGGGCTGAACGGGGGGTTCGTGCACACAGCCCAGCTTGG
AGCGAACGACCTACACCGAACTGAGATACCTACAGCGTGAGCTATGAGAAAGCGCCACGCTTCCCGAAGG
GAGAAAGGCGGACAGGTATCCGGTAAGCGGCAGGGTCGGAACAGGAGAGCGCACGAGGGAGCTTCCAGGG
GGAAACGCCTGGTATCTTTATAGTCCTGTCGGGTTTCGCCACCTCTGACTTGAGCGTCGATTTTTGTGAT
GCTCGTCAGGGGGGCGGAGCCTATGGAAAAACGCCAGCAACGCGGCCTTTTTACGGTTCCTGGCCTTTTG
CTGGCCTTTTGCTCACATGTTCTTTCCTGCGTTATCCCCTGATTCTGTGGATAACCGTATTACCGCCTTT
GAGTGAGCTGATACCGCTCGCCGCAGCCGAACGACCGAGCGCAGCGAGTCAGTGAGCGAGGAAGCGGAAG
AGCGCCCAATACGCAAACCGCCTCTCCCCGCGCGTTGGCCGATTCATTAATGCAGCTGGCACGACAGGTT
TCCCGACTGGAAAGCGGGCAGTGAGCGCAACGCAATTAATGTGAGTTAGCTCACTCATTAGGCACCCCAG
GCTTTACACTTTATGCTTCCGGCTCGTATGTTGTGTGGAATTGTGAGCGGATAACAATTTCACACAGGAA
ACAGCTATGACCATGATTACGCCAAGCTCGAAATTAACCCTCACTAAAGGGAACAAAAGCTGGAGCTCCA
CCGCGGTGGCGGCCTCGAGGTCGAGATCCGGTCGACCAGCAACCATAGTCCCGCCCCTAACTCCGCCCAT
CCCGCCCCTAACTCCGCCCAGTTCCGCCCATTCTCCGCCCCATGGCTGACTAATTTTTTTTATTTATGCA
GAGGCCGAGGCCGCCTCGGCCTCTGAGCTATTCCAGAAGTAGTGAGGAGGCTTTTTTGGAGGCCTAGGCT
TTTGCAAAAAGCTTCGACGGTATCGATTGGCTCATGTCCAACATTACCGCCATGTTGACATTGATTATTG
ACTAGTTATTAATAGTAATCAATTACGGGGTCATTAGTTCATAGCCCATATATGGAGTTCCGCGTTACAT
AACTTACGGTAAATGGCCCGCCTGGCTGACCGCCCAACGACCCCCGCCCATTGACGTCAATAATGACGTA
TGTTCCCATAGTAACGCCAATAGGGACTTTCCATTGACGTCAATGGGTGGAGTATTTACGGTAAACTGCC
CACTTGGCAGTACATCAAGTGTATCATATGCCAAGTACGCCCCCTATTGACGTCAATGACGGTAAATGGC
CCGCCTGGCATTATGCCCAGTACATGACCTTATGGGACTTTCCTACTTGGCAGTACATCTACGTATTAGT
CATCGCTATTACCATGGTGATGCGGTTTTGGCAGTACATCAATGGGCGTGGATAGCGGTTTGACTCACGG
GGATTTCCAAGTCTCCACCCCATTGACGTCAATGGGAGTTTGTTTTGGCACCAAAATCAACGGGACTTTC
CAAAATGTCGTAACAACTCCGCCCCATTGACGCAAATGGGCGGTAGGCGTGTACGGAATTCGGAGTGGCG
AGCCCTCAGATCCTGCATATAAGCAGCTGCTTTTTGCCTGTACTGGGTCTCTCTGGTTAGACCAGATCTG
AGCCTGGGAGCTCTCTGGCTAACTAGGGAACCCACTGCTTAAGCCTCAATAAAGCTTGCCTTGAGTGCTT
CAAGTAGTGTGTGCCCGTCTGTTGTGTGACTCTGGTAACTAGAGATCCCTCAGACCCTTTTAGTCAGTGT
GGAAAATCTCTAGCAGTGGCGCCCGAACAGGGACTTGAAAGCGAAAGGGAAACCAGAGGAGCTCTCTCGA
CGCAGGACTCGGCTTGCTGAAGCGCGCACGGCAAGAGGCGAGGGGCGGCGACTGGTGAGTACGCCAAAAA
TTTTGACTAGCGGAGGCTAGAAGGAGAGAGATGGGTGCGAGAGCGTCAGTATTAAGCGGGGGAGAATTAG
ATCGATGGGAAAAAATTCGGTTAAGGCCAGGGGGAAAGAAAAAATATAAATTAAAACATATAGTATGGGC
AAGCAGGGAGCTAGAACGATTCGCAGTTAATCCTGGCCTGTTAGAAACATCAGAAGGCTGTAGACAAATA
CTGGGACAGCTACAACCATCCCTTCAGACAGGATCAGAAGAACTTAGATCATTATATAATACAGTAGCAA
CCCTCTATTGTGTGCATCAAAGGATAGAGATAAAAGACACCAAGGAAGCTTTAGACAAGATAGAGGAAGA
GCAAAACAAAAGTAAGAAAAAAGCACAGCAAGCAGCAGCTGACACAGGACACAGCAATCAGGTCAGCCAA
AATTACCCTATAGTGCAGAACATCCAGGGGCAAATGGTACATCAGGCCATATCACCTAGAACTTTAAATG
CATGGGTAAAAGTAGTAGAAGAGAAGGCTTTCAGCCCAGAAGTGATACCCATGTTTTCAGCATTATCAGA
AGGAGCCACCCCACAAGATTTAAACACCATGCTAAACACAGTGGGGGGACATCAAGCAGCCATGCAAATG
TTAAAAGAGACCATCAATGAGGAAGCTGCAGGCAAAGAGAAGAGTGGTGCAGAGAGAAAAAAGAGCAGTG
GGAATAGGAGCTTTGTTCCTTGGGTTCTTGGGAGCAGCAGGAAGCACTATGGGCGCAGCGTCAATGACGC
TGACGGTACAGGCCAGACAATTATTGTCTGGTATAGTGCAGCAGCAGAACAATTTGCTGAGGGCTATTGA
GGCGCAACAGCATCTGTTGCAACTCACAGTCTGGGGCATCAAGCAGCTCCAGGCAAGAATCCTGGCTGTG
GAAAGATACCTAAAGGATCAACAGCTCCTGGGGATTTGGGGTTGCTCTGGAAAACTCATTTGCACCACTG
CTGTGCCTTGGATCTACAAATGGCAGTATTCATCCACAATTTTAAAAGAAAAGGGGGGATTGGGGGGTAC
AGTGCAGGGGAAAGAATAGTAGACATAATAGCAACAGACATACAAACTAAAGAATTACAAAAACAAATTA
CAAAAATTCAAAATTTTCGGGTTTATTACAGGGACAGCAGAGATCCAGTTTGGGGATCCCCCGGGCTGCA
GGAATTCGATGATCCAGTATTACCGCCATGCATTAGTTATTAATAGTAATCAATTACGGGGTCATTAGTT
CATAGCCCATATATGGAGTTCCGCGTTACATAACTTACGGTAAATGGCCCGCCTGGCTGACCGCCCAACG
ACCCCCGCCCATTGACGTCAATAATGACGTATGTTCCCATAGTAACGCCAATAGGGACTTTCCATTGACG
TCAATGGGTGGAGTATTTACGGTAAACTGCCCACTTGGCAGTACATCAAGTGTATCATATGCCAAGTACG
CCCCCTATTGACGTCAATGACGGTAAATGGCCCGCCTGGCATTATGCCCAGTACATGACCTTATGGGACT
TTCCTACTTGGCAGTACATCTACGTATTAGTCATCGCTATTACCATGGTGATGCGGTTTTGGCAGTACAT
CAATGGGCGTGGATAGCGGTTTGACTCACGGGGATTTCCAAGTCTCCACCCCATTGACGTCAATGGGAGT
TTGTTTTGGCACCAAAATCAACGGGACTTTCCAAAATGTCGTAACAACTCCGCCCCATTGACGCAAATGG
GCGGTAGGCGTGTACGGTGGGAGGTCTATATAAGCAGAGCTGGTTTAGTGAACCGTCAGATCCGCTAGAG
CCTCTGCTAACCATGTTCATGCCTTCTTCTTTTTCCTACAGCTCCTGGGCAACGTGCTGGTTATTGTGCT
GTCTCATCATTTTGGCAAAGAATTTCGAGGGGCAGAGCCGATCCTGTACACTTTACTTAAAACCATTATC
TGAGTGTGAAATGTCCAATTTACTGACCGTACACCAAAATTTGCCTGCATTACCGGTCGATGCAACGAGT
GATGAGGTTCGCAAGAACCTGATGGACATGTTCAGGGATCGCCAGGCGTTTTCTGAGCATACCTGGAAAA
TGCTTCTGTCCGTTTGCCGGTCGTGGGCGGCATGGTGCAAGTTGAATAACCGGAAATGGTTTCCCGCAGA
ACCTGAAGATGTTCGCGATTATCTTCTATATCTTCAGGCGCGCGGTCTGGCAGTAAAAACTATCCAGCAA
CATTTGGGCCAGCTAAACATGCTTCATCGTCGGTCCGGGCTGCCACGACCAAGTGACAGCAATGCTGTTT
CACTGGTTATGCGGCGGATCCGAAAAGAAAACGTTGATGCCGGTGAACGTGCAAAACAGGCTCTAGCGTT
CGAACGCACTGATTTCGACCAGGTTCGTTCACTCATGGAAAATAGCGATCGCTGCCAGGATATACGTAAT
CTGGCATTTCTGGGGATTGCTTATAACACCCTGTTACGTATAGCCGAAATTGCCAGGATCAGGGTTAAAG
ATATCTCACGTACTGACGGTGGGAGAATGTTAATCCATATTGGCAGAACGAAAACGCTGGTTAGCACCGC
AGGTGTAGAGAAGGCACTTAGCCTGGGGGTAACTAAACTGGTCGAGCGATGGATTTCCGTCTCTGGTGTA
GCTGATGATCCGAATAACTACCTGTTTTGCCGGGTCAGAAAAAATGGTGTTGCCGCGCCATCTGCCACCA
GCCAGCTATCAACTCGCGCCCTGGAAGGGATTTTTGAAGCAACTCATCGATTGATTTACGGCGCTAAGGA
TGACTCTGGTCAGAGATACCTGGCCTGGTCTGGACACAGTGCCCGTGTCGGAGCCGCGCGAGATATGGCC
CGCGCTGGAGTTTCAATACCGGAGATCATGCAAGCTGGTGGCTGGACCAATGTAAATATTGTCATGAACT
ATATCCGTAACCTGGATAGTGAAACAGGGGCAATGGTGCGCCTGCTGGAAGATGGCGATGAACAAAAACT
CATCTCAGAAGAGGATCTGGAATTCGGATCCGGAGCCACGAACTTCTCTCTGTTAAAGCAAGCAGGAGAC
GTGGAAGAAAACCCCGGTCCTATGGTGAGCAAGGGCGAGGAGCTGTTCACCGGGGTGGTGCCCATCCTGG
TCGAGCTGGACGGCGACGTAAACGGCCACAAGTTCAGCGTGTCCGGCGAGGGCGAGGGCGATGCCACCTA
CGGCAAGCTGACCCTGAAGTTCATCTGCACCACCGGCAAGCTGCCCGTGCCCTGGCCCACCCTCGTGACC
ACCCTGACCTACGGCGTGCAGTGCTTCAGCCGCTACCCCGACCACATGAAGCAGCACGACTTCTTCAAGT
CCGCCATGCCCGAAGGCTACGTCCAGGAGCGCACCATCTTCTTCAAGGACGACGGCAACTACAAGACCCG
CGCCGAGGTGAAGTTCGAGGGCGACACCCTGGTGAACCGCATCGAGCTGAAGGGCATCGACTTCAAGGAG
GACGGCAACATCCTGGGGCACAAGCTGGAGTACAACTACAACAGCCACAACGTCTATATCATGGCCGACA
AGCAGAAGAACGGCATCAAGGTGAACTTCAAGATCCGCCACAACATCGAGGACGGCAGCGTGCAGCTCGC
CGACCACTACCAGCAGAACACCCCCATCGGCGACGGCCCCGTGCTGCTGCCCGACAACCACTACCTGAGC
ACCCAGTCCGCCCTGAGCAAAGACCCCAACGAGAAGCGCGATCACATGGTCCTGCTGGAGTTCGTGACCG
CCGCCGGGATCACTCTCGGCATGGACGAGCTGTACAAGTGAGGATCATCAAGCTGGGCTGCAGGAATTCG
ATATCAAGCTTATCGATAATCAACCTCTGGATTACAAAATTTGTGAAAGATTGACTGGTATTCTTAACTA
TGTTGCTCCTTTTACGCTATGTGGATACGCTGCTTTAATGCCTTTGTATCATGCTATTGCTTCCCGTATG
GCTTTCATTTTCTCCTCCTTGTATAAATCCTGGTTGCTGTCTCTTTATGAGGAGTTGTGGCCCGTTGTCA
GGCAACGTGGCGTGGTGTGCACTGTGTTTGCTGACGCAACCCCCACTGGTTGGGGCATTGCCACCACCTG
TCAGCTCCTTTCCGGGACTTTCGCTTTCCCCCTCCCTATTGCCACGGCGGAACTCATCGCCGCCTGCCTT
GCCCGCTGCTGGACAGGGGCTCGGCTGTTGGGCACTGACAATTCCGTGGTGTTGTCGGGGAAATCATCGT
CCTTTCCTTGGCTGCTCGCCTGTGTTGCCACCTGGATTCTGCGCGGGACGTCCTTCTGCTACGTCCCTTC
GGCCCTCAATCCAGCGGACCTTCCTTCCCGCGGCCTGCTGCCGGCTCTGCGGCCTCTTCCGCGTCTTCGC
CTTCGCCCTCAGACGAGTCGGATCTCCCTTTGGGCCGCCTCCCCGCATCGATACCGTCGACTAGCCGTAC
CTTTAAGACCAATGACTTACAAGGCAGCTGTAGATCTTAGCCACTTTTTAAAAGAAAAGGGGGGACTGGA
AGGGCTAATTCACTCCCAAAGAAGACAAGATCTGCTTTTTGCCTGTACTGGGTCTCTCTGGTTAGACCAG
ATCTGAGCCTGGGAGCTCTCTGGCTAACTAGGGAACCCACTGCTTAAGCCTCAATAAAGCTTGCCTTGAG
TGCTTCAAGTAGTGTGTGCCCGTCTGTTGTGTGACTCTGGTAACTAGAGATCCCTCAGACCCTTTTAGTC
AGTGTGGAAAATCTCTAGCAGAATTCGATATCAAGCTTATCGATACCGTCGACCTCGAGGGGGGGCCCGG
TACCCAATTCGCCCTATAGTGAGTCGTATTACAATTCACTGGCCGTCGTTTTACAACGTCGTGACTGGGA
AAACCCTGGCGTTACCCAACTTAATCGCCTTGCAGCACATCCCCCTTTCGCCAGCTGGCGTAATAGCGAA
GAGGCCCGCACCGATCGCCCTTCCCAACAGTTGCGCAGCCTGAATGGCGAATGGAAATTGTAAGCGTTAA
TATTTTGTTAAAATTCGCGTTAAATTTTTGTTAAATCAGCTCATTTTTTAACCAATAGGCCGAAATCGGC
AAAATCCCTTATAAATCAAAAGAATAGACCGAGATAGGGT
[37 nt withheld, positions 7391-7427]
AAAGAACGTGGACTCCAACGTCAAAGG
[49 nt withheld, positions 7455-7503]
T
[91 nt withheld, positions 7505-7595]
G
[124 nt withheld, positions 7597-7720]
CAGGTGGCACTTTTCGGGGAAATGTGCGCGGAACCCCTATTTGTTTATTTTTCTAAATACATTCAAATAT
GTATCCGCTCATGAGACAATAACCCTGATAAATGCTTCAATAATATTGAAAAAGGAAGAGTATGAGTATT
CAACATTTCCGTGTCGCCCTTATTCCCTTTTTTGCGGCATTTTGCCTTCCTGTTTTTGCTCACCCAGAAA
CGCTGGTGAAAGTAAAAGATGCTGAAGATCAGTTGGGTGCACGAGTGGGTTACATCGAACTGGATCTCAA
CAGCGGTAAGATCCTTGAGAGTTTTCGCCCCGAAGAACGTTTTCCAATGATGAGCACTTTTAAAGTTCTG
CTATGTGGCGCGGTATTATCCCGTATTGACGCCGGGCAAGAGCAACTCGGTCGCCGCATACACTATTCTC
AGAATGACTTGGTTGAGTACTCACCAGTCACAGAAAAGCATCTTACGGATGGCATGACAGTAAGAGAATT
ATGCAGTGCTGCCATAACCATGAGTGATAACACTGCGGCCAACTTACTTCTGACAACGATCGGAGGACCG
AAGGAGCTAACCGCTTTTTTGCACAACATGGGGGATCATGTAACTCGCCTTGATCGTTGGGAACCGGAGC
TGAATGAAGCCATACCAAACGACGAGCGTGACACCACGATGCCTGTAGCAATGGCAACAACGTTGCGCAA
ACTATTAACTGGCGAACTACTTACTCTAGCTTCCCGGCAACAATTAATAGACTGGATGGAGGCGGATAAA
GTTGCAGGACCACTTCTGCGCTCGGCCCTTCCGGCTGGCTGGTTTATTGCTGATAAATCTGGAGCCGGTG
AGCGTGGGTCTCGCGGTATCATTGCAGCACTGGGGCCAGATGGTAAGCCCTCCCGTATCGTAGTTATCTA
CACGACGGGGAGTCAGGCAACTATGGATGAACGAAATAGACAGATCGCTGAGATAGGTGCCTCACTGATT
AAGCATTGGTAACTGTCAGACCAAGTTTACTCATATATACTTTAGATTGATTTAAAACTTCATTTTTAAT
TTAAAAGGATCTAGGTGAAGATCCTTTTTGATAATCTCATGACCAAAATCCCTTAACGTGAGTTTTCGTT
CCACTGAGCGTCAGACCCCGTAGAAAAGATCAAAGGATCTTC
